Addgene plasmid #84784: pET - FnR062.Y78A
Purpose: bacterial expression of FnR.0.6.2-Y78A protein
Depositing lab: Benjamin Hackel. Depositing organization: University of Minnesota. Publication: Development and Implementation of a Protein–Protein Binding Experiment To Teach Intermolecular Interactions in High School or Undergraduate Classrooms. Johnson SM, Javner C, Hackel BJ. J. Chem. Educ. 2017, 94, 3, 367–374 10.1021/acs.jchemed.6b00323.
Backbone
  Vector backbone: pET
  Vector type: Bacterial Expression
Growth in bacteria
  Bacterial resistance: Kanamycin, 50 μg/mL
  Growth temperature: 37°C
  Growth strain: T7 express
  Copy number: High Copy
Gene/Insert
  Gene/Insert name: FnR.0.6.2-Y78A
  Species: H. sapiens (human)
  Mutation: Y78A
  Tag / fusion protein: 6xHis (C terminal on insert)
  Cloning method: Restriction Enzyme; 5′ cloning site unknown (unknown if destroyed); 3′ cloning site unknown (unknown if destroyed)
Terms and licenses: Academic/Nonprofit Terms; Industry Terms: Not Available to Industry
How to cite: pET - FnR062.Y78A was a gift from Benjamin Hackel (Addgene plasmid # 84784 ; http://n2t.net/addgene:84784 ; RRID:Addgene_84784)
