[The description below was written by a language model from this plasmid's Addgene catalogue record.]
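Description:
pET - FnR062.Y78A is a bacterial expression plasmid built on a pET backbone for producing the FnR.0.6.2-Y78A protein in E. coli. It is selected with kanamycin, is recorded as high copy, and is propagated in a T7 Express strain. pET vectors generally place the insert under a T7 promoter so that transcription depends on T7 RNA polymerase supplied by the host, which fits the listed strain. However, no feature table accompanies this entry, so the promoter, origin of replication and other regulatory elements are not explicitly documented. The cloning sites used to introduce the insert by restriction enzyme cloning are also recorded as unknown.

The insert is listed as being of human origin and carries a single point mutation, Y78A, replacing the tyrosine at position 78 with alanine. The record does not further describe the parent protein or its binding partner. A 6xHis tag is fused to the C terminus of the insert, which allows purification of the recombinant protein by immobilized metal affinity chromatography and detection with anti-His reagents. The associated publication concerns a protein–protein binding experiment designed to teach intermolecular interactions in high school or undergraduate classrooms. This suggests the alanine mutant serves as a variant for examining how one side chain contributes to binding, though the record itself states only that the plasmid is for bacterial expression of the mutant protein.
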