>Addgene plasmid #84784 | pET - FnR062.Y78A | depositor partial sequence | sequence record 162559 | insert sequence
ATGGCTAGCTCCTCCGACTCTCCGCGTAACCTGGAGGTTACCAACGCAACTCCGAACTCTCTGACTATTT
CTTGGGACGATCCTTATCACGCTATCTATTACCGTATCACCTACGGCGAAACTGGTGGTAACTCCCCGAG
CCAGGAATTCACTGTTCCGAGATCTTATTCTAATGCGACCATCAGCGGTCTGAAACCGGGCCAGGATTAT
ACCATTACCGTGTACGCTGTAACCGGTGCGAACGACGATTCAAACCCAATCAGCATCAATTATCGCACCG
AAATCGACAAACCGTCTCAGGGATCCCACCATCACCATCATCACTGA
