>Addgene plasmid #84784 | pET - FnR062.Y78A | addgene partial sequence | sequence record 163565 | T7 5'-TAATACGACTCACTATAGGG-3'
AATAATTTTGTTTAACTTTAAGAAGGAGATATACATATGGCTAGCTCCTCCGACTCTCCGCGTAACCTGG
AGGTTACCAACGCAACTCCGAACTCTCTGACTATTTCTTGGGACGATCCTTATCACGCTATCTATTACCG
TATCACCTACGGCGAAACTGGTGGTAACTCCCCGAGCCAGGAATTCACTGTTCCGAGATCTTATTCTAAT
GCGACCATCAGCGGTCTGAAACCGGGCCAGGATTATACCATTACCGTGTACGCTGTAACCGGTGCGAACG
ACGATTCAAACCCAATCAGCATCAATTATCGCACCGAAATCGACAAACCGTCTCAGGGATCCCACCATCA
CCATCATCACTGATTAACTAAACGAGATCCGGCTGCTAACAAAGCCCGAAAGGAAGCTGAGTTGGCTGCT
GCCACCGCTGAGCAATAACTAGCATAACCCCTTGGGGCCTCTAAACGGGTCTTGAGGGGTTTTTTGCTGA
AAGGAGGAACTATATCCGGATTGGCGAATGGG
[124 nt withheld, positions 523-646]
C
[91 nt withheld, positions 648-738]
A
[49 nt withheld, positions 740-788]
CCTTTGACGTTGGAGTCCACGTTCTTT
[37 nt withheld, positions 816-852]
ACCCTATCTCGGTCTATTCTTTTGATTTATAAGGGATTTTGCCGATTTCGGCCTATTGGTTAAAAAATGA
GCTGATTTAACAAAAA
