>Addgene plasmid #84784 | pET - FnR062.Y78A | addgene partial sequence | sequence record 163566 | T7term 5'-GCTAGTTATTGCTCAGCGG-3'
TTTCGGGCTTTGTTAGCAGCCGGATCTCGTTTAGTTAATCAGTGATGATGGTGATGGTGGGATCCCTGAG
ACGGTTTGTCGATTTCGGTGCGATAATTGATGCTGATTGGGTTTGAATCGTCGTTCGCACCGGTTACAGC
GTACACGGTAATGGTATAATCCTGGCCCGGTTTCAGACCGCTGATGGTCGCATTAGAATAAGATCTCGGA
ACAGTGAATTCCTGGCTCGGGGAGTTACCACCAGTTTCGCCGTAGGTGATACGGTAATAGATAGCGTGAT
AAGGATCGTCCCAAGAAATAGTCAGAGAGTTCGGAGTTGCGTTGGTAACCTCCAGGTTACGCGGAGAGTC
GGAGGAGCTAGCCATATGTATATCTCCTTCTTAAAGTTAAACAAAATTATTTCTAGAGGGGAATTGTTAT
CCGCTCACAATTCCCCTATAGTGAGTCGTATTAATTTCGCGGGATCGAGATCTCGATCCTCTACGCCGGA
CGCATCGTGGCCGGCATCACCGGCGCCACAGGTGCGGTTGCTGGCGCCTATATCGCCGACATCACCGATG
GGGAAGATCGGGCTCGCCACTTCGGGCTCATGAGCGCTTGTTTCGGCGTGGGTATGGTGGCAGGCCCCGT
GGCCGGGGGACTGTTGGGCGCCATCTCCTTGCATGCACCATTCCTTGCGGCGGCGGTGCTCAACGGCCTC
AACCTACTACTGGGCTGCTTCCTAATGCAGGAGTCGCATAAGGGAGAGCGTCGAGATCCCGGACACCATC
GAATGGCGCAAAACCTTTCGCGGTATGGCATGATAGCGCCCGGAAGAGAGTCAATTCAGGGTGGTGAATG
TGAAACCAGTAACGTTATACGATGTCGCAGAGTATGCCGGTGTCTCTTATCAGACCGTTTCCCGCGTGGT
GAACCAGGCCAGCCACGTTTCTGCGA
